>Addgene plasmid #70752 | pCMV5-HA-mTmod3-WT | depositor full sequence | sequence record 126668 | pCMV5-HA-mTmod3-WT sequence 5708 bps
CCCATTCGCCATTCAGGCTGCGCAACTGTTGGGAAGGGCGATCGGTGCGGGCCTCTTCGCTATTACGCCA
GCTGGCGAAAGGGGGATGTGCTGCAAGGCGATTAAGTTGGGTAACGCCAGGGTTTTCCCAGTCACGACGT
TGTAAAACGACGGCCAGTGCCAAGCTGATCTATACATTGAATCAATATTGGCAATTAGCCATATTAGTCA
TTGGTTATATAGCATAAATCAATATTGGCTATTGGCCATTGCATACGTTGTATCTATATCATAATATGTA
CATTTATATTGGCTCATGTCCAATATGACCGCCATGTTGACATTGATTATTGACTAGTTATTAATAGTAA
TCAATTACGGGGTCATTAGTTCATAGCCCATATATGGAGTTCCGCGTTACATAACTTACGGTAAATGGCC
CGCCTGGCTGACCGCCCAACGACCCCCGCCCATTGACGTCAATAATGACGTATGTTCCCATAGTAACGCC
AATAGGGACTTTCCATTGACGTCAATGGGTGGAGTATTTACGGTAAACTGCCCACTTGGCAGTACATCAA
GTGTATCATATGCCAAGTCCGCCCCCTATTGACGTCAATGACGGTAAATGGCCCGCCTGGCATTATGCCC
AGTACATGACCTTACGGGACTTTCCTACTTGGCAGTACATCTACGTATTAGTCATCGCTATTACCATGGT
GATGCGGTTTTGGCAGTACACCAATGGGCGTGGATAGCGGTTTGACTCACGGGGATTTCCAAGTCTCCAC
CCCATTGACGTCAATGGGAGTTTGTTTTGGCACCAAAATCAACGGGACTTTCCAAAATGTCGTAATAACC
CCGCCCCGTTGACGCAAATGGGCGGTAGGCGTGTACGGTGGGAGGTCTATATAAGCAGAGCTCGTTTAGT
GAACCGTCAGAATTGCCATGGCATACCCATACGACGTGCCAGACTACGCTGGAATTCAGATGGCACTGCC
GTTCCGGAAGGACTTGGGGGACTACAAGGACCTGGATGAGGACGAGCTCCTTGGCAAGCTGTCCGAATCA
GAGCTGAAACAGCTGGAGACTGTCCTGGATGATCTTGACCCCGAGAATGCCCTTCTGCCTGCAGGGTTTC
GGCAGAAGAACCAGACATCAAAGTCTGCCACGGGACCCTTTGATAGAGAACGGCTCCTTTCTTACCTAGA
GAAGCAAGCATTGGAGCACAAAGACCGGGACGATTATGTGCCCTACACTGGAGAGAAGAAAGGGAAAATT
TTTATCCCCAAACAGAAGCCAGCGCAGACTCTTACAGAAGAAACTATATCCCTCGACCCAGAGTTAGAAG
AAGCTTTGACAAGTGCTTCAGACACAGAGCTGTGCGACCTTGCAGCTATTCTTGGGATGCACAATCTGAT
TGCAGACACACCGTTCTGTGATGTGCTGGGAAGTAGTAACGGTGTCAACCAAGAGCGTTTTCCCAATGTG
GTTAAAGGGGAAAAGATTCTTCCAGTGTTTGATGAGCCACCAAATCCAACCAACGTTGAAGAGAGTTTAA
AGAGAATTAGGGAAAACGATGCCCGTCTTGTTGAAGTTAATTTGAATAATATAAAAAATATCCCAATTCC
AACTCTAAAAGATTTTGCAAAGACTTTGGAAGCCAACACGCATGTGAAACATTTCAGTCTCGCGGCCACC
AGGAGCAATGACCCCGTGGCTGTTGCTTTTGCAGATATGCTGAAAGTGAACAAAACTTTGAAGAGCTTAA
ATATGGAGTCCAACTTCATCACAGGCGCAGGGGTTTTAGCACTGATTGATGCTTTGAGAGATAATGAGAC
CCTGATGGAGCTCAAGATTGACAATCAGAGACAGCAGTTGGGCACCTCAGTAGAATTAGAAATGGCCAAG
ATGCTTGAGGAAAATACAAATATCCTTAAATTTGGATATCAGTTCACGCAGCAGGGACCCCGAACCAGGG
CAGCCAACGCGATAACGAAGAACAATGACTTAGTGCGCAAGAGGCGAATTGAAGGAGACCACCAGTAACG
GGATCCCGGGTGGCATCCCTGTGACCCCTCCCCAGTGCCTCTCCTGGCCCTGGAAGTTGCCACTCCAGTG
CCCACCAGCCTTGTCCTAATAAAATTAAGTTGCATCATTTTGTCTGACTAGGTGTCCTTCTATAATATTA
TGGGGTGGAGGGGGGTGGTATGGAGCAAGGGGCAAGTTGGGAAGACAACCTGTAGGGCCTGCGGGGTCTA
TTGGGAACCAAGCTGGAGTGCAGTGGCACAATCTTGGCTCACTGCAATCTCCGCCTCCTGGGTTCAAGCG
ATTCTCCTGCCTCAGCCTCCCGAGTTGTTGGGATTCCAGGCATGCATGACCAGGCTCAGCTAATTTTTGT
TTTTTTGGTAGAGACGGGGTTTCACCATATTGGCCAGGCTGGTCTCCAACTCCTAATCTCAGGTGATCTA
CCCACCTTGGCCTCCCAAATTGCTGGGATTACAGGCGTGAACCACTGCTCCCTTCCCTGTCCTTCTGATT
TTAAAATAACTATACCAGCAGGAGGACGTCCAGACACAGCATAGGCTACCTGCCATGGCCCAACCGGTGG
GACATTTGAGTTGCTTGCTTGGCACTGTCCTCTCATGCGTTGGGTCCACTCAGTAGATGCCTGTTGAATT
GGGTACGCGGCCAGCTTCTGTGGAATGTGTGTCAGTTAGGGTGTGGAAAGTCCCCAGGCTCCCCAGCAGG
CAGAAGTATGCAAAGCATGCATCTCAATTAGTCAGCAACCAGGTGTGGAAAAGTCCCCAGGCTCCCCAGC
AGGCAGAAGTATGCAAAGCATGCATCTCAATTAGTCAGCAACCATAGTCCCGCCCCTAACTCCGCCCATC
CCGCCCCTAACTCCGCCCAGTTCCGCCCATTCTCCGCCCCATGGCTGACTAATTTTTTTTATTTATGCAG
AGGCCGAGGCCGCCTCGGCCTCTGAGCTATTCCAGAAGTAGTGAGGAGGCTTTTTTGGAGGCCTAGGCTT
TTGCAAAAAGCTCCTCGAGGAACTGAAAAACCAGAAAGTTAATTCCCTATAGTGAGTCGTATTAAATTCG
TAATCATGGTCATAGCTGTTTCCTGTGTGAAATTGTTATCCGCTCACAATTCCACACAACATACGAGCCG
GAAGCATAAAGTGTAAAGCCTGGGGTGCCTAATGAGTGAGCTAACTCACATTAATTGCGTTGCGCTCACT
GCCCGCTTTCCAGTCGGGAAACCTGTCGTGCCAGCTGCATTAATGAATCGGCCAACGCGCGGGGAGAGGC
GGTTTGCGTATTGGGCGCTCTTCCGCTTCCTCGCTCACTGACTCGCTGCGCTCGGTCGTTCGGCTGCGGC
GAGCGGTATCAGCTCACTCAAAGGCGGTAATACGGTTATCCACAGAATCAGGGGATAACGCAGGAAAGAA
CATGTGAGCAAAAGGCCAGCAAAAGGCCAGGAACCGTAAAAGGCCGCGTTGCTGGCGTTTTTCCATAGGC
TCCGCCCCCCTGACGAGCATCACAAAAATCGACGCTCAAGTCAGAGGTGGCGAAACCCGACAGGACTATA
AAGATACCAGGCGTTTCCCCCTGGAAGCTCCCTCGTGCGCTCTCCTGTTCCGACCCTGCCGCTTACCGGA
TACCTGTCCGCCTTTCTCCCTTCGGGAAGCGTGGCGCTTTCTCAATGCTCACGCTGTAGGTATCTCAGTT
CGGTGTAGGTCGTTCGCTCCAAGCTGGGCTGTGTGCACGAACCCCCCGTTCAGCCCGACCGCTGCGCCTT
ATCCGGTAACTATCGTCTTGAGTCCAACCCGGTAAGACACGACTTATCGCCACTGGCAGCAGCCACTGGT
AACAGGATTAGCAGAGCGAGGTATGTAGGCGGTGCTACAGAGTTCTTGAAGTGGTGGCCTAACTACGGCT
ACACTAGAAGGACAGTATTTGGTATCTGCGCTCTGCTGAAGCCAGTTACCTTCGGAAAAAGAGTTGGTAG
CTCTTGATCCGGCAAACAAACCACCGCTGGTAGCGGTGGTTTTTTTGTTTGCAAGCAGCAGATTACGCGC
AGAAAAAAAGGATCTCAAGAAGATCCTTTGATCTTTTCTACGGGGTCTGACGCTCAGTGGAACGAAAACT
CACGTTAAGGGATTTTGGTCATGAGATTATCAAAAAGGATCTTCACCTAGATCCTTTTAAATTAAAAATG
AAGTTTTAAATCAATCTAAAGTATATATGAGTAAACTTGGTCTGACAGTTACCAATGCTTAATCAGTGAG
GCACCTATCTCAGCGATCTGTCTATTTCGTTCATCCATAGTTGCCTGACTCCCCGTCGTGTAGATAACTA
CGATACGGGAGGGCTTACCATCTGGCCCCAGTGCTGCAATGATACCGCGAGACCCACGCTCACCGGCTCC
AGATTTATCAGCAATAAACCAGCCAGCCGGAAGGGCCGAGCGCAGAAGTGGTCCTGCAACTTTATCCGCC
TCCATCCAGTCTATTAATTGTTGCCGGGAAGCTAGAGTAAGTAGTTCGCCAGTTAATAGTTTGCGCAACG
TTGTTGCCATTGCTACAGGCATCGTGGTGTCACGCTCGTCGTTTGGTATGGCTTCATTCAGCTCCGGTTC
CCAACGATCAAGGCGAGTTACATGATCCCCCATGTTGTGCAAAAAAGCGGTTAGCTCCTTCGGTCCTCCG
ATCGTTGTCAGAAGTAAGTTGGCCGCAGTGTTATCACTCATGGTTATGGCAGCACTGCATAATTCTCTTA
CTGTCATGCCATCCGTAAGATGCTTTTCTGTGACTGGTGAGTACTCAACCAAGTCATTCTGAGAATAGTG
TATGCGGCGACCGAGTTGCTCTTGCCCGGCGTCAATACGGGATAATACCGCGCCACATAGCAGAACTTTA
AAAGTGCTCATCATTGGAAAACGTTCTTCGGGGCGAAAACTCTCAAGGATCTTACCGCTGTTGAGATCCA
GTTCGATGTAACCCACTCGTGCACCCAACTGATCTTCAGCATCTTTTACTTTCACCAGCGTTTCTGGGTG
AGCAAAAACAGGAAGGCAAAATGCCGCAAAAAAGGGAATAAGGGCGACACGGAAATGTTGAATACTCATA
CTCTTCCTTTTTCAATATTATTGAAGCATTTATCAGGGTTATTGTCTCATGAGCGGATACATATTTGAAT
GTATTTAGAAAAATAAACAAATAGGGGTTCCGCGCACATTTCCCCGAAAAGTGCCACCTG
[124 nt withheld, positions 5241-5364]
C
[32 nt withheld, positions 5366-5397]
CA
[57 nt withheld, positions 5400-5456]
A
[49 nt withheld, positions 5458-5506]
CCTTTGACGTTGGAGTCCACGTTCTTT
[37 nt withheld, positions 5534-5570]
ACCCTATCTCGGTCTATTCTTTTGATTTATAAGGGATTTTGCCGATTTCGGCCTATTGGTTAAAAAATGA
GCTGATTTAACAAAAATTTAACGCGAATTTTAACAAAATATTAACAAAATATTAACGTTTACAATTTC
Features (pLannotate 1.2.2; 16 found; start..end, strand, type, name):
      5..159     -  CDS            lacZα (fragment): LacZα fragment of β-galactosidase; lacZ fragment
    319..698     +  enhancer       CMV enhancer: human cytomegalovirus immediate early enhancer
    700..899     +  promoter       CMV promoter: human cytomegalovirus (CMV) immediate early promoter
    970..2025    +  CDS            Tmod3: TMOD3_MOUSE - Experimental evidence at protein level: Swiss-Prot protein existence level 1. Blocks the elongation and depolymerization of the actin filaments at the pointed end. The Tmod/TM complex contributes to the formation of the short actin protofilament, which in turn defines the geometry of the membrane skeleton (By similarity). From Mus musculus (Mouse).
   2038..2514    +  polyA_signal   hGH poly(A) signal: human growth hormone polyadenylation signal
   2700..2771    +  promoter       SV40 promoter (fragment): SV40 enhancer and early promoter
   2799..3009    +  promoter       SV40 promoter: SV40 early promoter
   3056..3074    -  promoter       T7 promoter: promoter for bacteriophage T7 RNA polymerase
   3113..3129    -  protein_bind   lac operator: The lac repressor binds to the lac operator to inhibit transcription in E. coli. This inhibition can be relieved by adding lactose or isopropyl-β-D-thiogalactopyranoside (IPTG). lac repressor encoded by lacI
   3137..3167    -  promoter       lac promoter: promoter for the E. coli lac operon
   3182..3203    -  protein_bind   CAP binding site: CAP binding activates transcription in the presence of cAMP. E. coli catabolite activator protein
   3216..3308    -  CDS            lacI (fragment): lac repressor; lacI; The lac repressor binds to the lac operator to inhibit transcription in E. coli. This inhibition can be relieved by adding lactose or isopropyl-β-D-thiogalactopyranoside (IPTG).
   3490..4078    -  rep_origin     ori: high-copy-number ColE1/pMB1/pBR322/pUC origin of replication
   4249..5109    -  CDS            AmpR: β-lactamase; bla; confers resistance to ampicillin, carbenicillin, and related antibiotics
   5110..5214    -  promoter       AmpR promoter: bla
   5241..5685    +  rep_origin     f1 ori (sequence partly withheld): f1 bacteriophage origin of replication; arrow indicates direction of (+) strand synthesis
