[The description below was written by a language model from this plasmid's Addgene catalogue record and pLannotate feature annotations shown in this document.]
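Description:
pCMV5-HA-mTmod3-WT is a 5,708 bp mammalian expression plasmid built on the pCMV5-HA backbone and carrying wild-type mouse Tropomodulin3 (Tmod3, also called U-Tmod). It is propagated in E. coli as a high-copy plasmid through a ColE1/pUC-type origin and selected with ampicillin via the β-lactamase gene and its native promoter. An f1 phage origin is also present, which in principle allows single-stranded DNA production. No mammalian selection marker is annotated, so the plasmid appears suited to transient rather than stable expression. Remnants of lac elements (lacZα and lacI fragments, lac promoter and operator, CAP site) and a T7 promoter are backbone carry-over and have no evident role in the expression cassette.

The payload is a roughly 1.06 kb Tmod3 cDNA cloned between EcoRI and BamHI sites, both preserved. It lies downstream of the human cytomegalovirus immediate-early enhancer and promoter and is followed by the human growth hormone polyadenylation signal. The catalogue entry states that an HA epitope supplied by the backbone is fused to the N terminus, although the feature table does not annotate the tag separately; it would fall in the short interval between the CMV promoter and the start of the Tmod3 coding region. SV40 early promoter and enhancer sequences sit downstream of the poly(A) signal, with no annotated gene following them.

Tmod3 caps the pointed ends of actin filaments, blocking their elongation and depolymerisation. According to the depositor, the cDNA came from a 3T3-L1 adipocyte library. The associated study examined Tmod3 as an Akt2 effector in insulin-stimulated GLUT4 exocytosis through cortical actin remodelling. The HA tag allows the overexpressed wild-type protein to be detected or immunoprecipitated.
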