Addgene plasmid #70752: pCMV5-HA-mTmod3-WT
Purpose: N-terminal-HA-tagged mouse Tropomodulin3, WT
Depositing lab: Weiping Han. Depositing organization: Singapore Bioimaging Consortium, BMSI, A*Star Research Entities. Publication: Tropomodulin3 is a novel Akt2 effector regulating insulin-stimulated GLUT4 exocytosis through cortical actin remodeling. Lim CY, Bi X, Wu D, Kim JB, Gunning PW, Hong W, Han W. Nat Commun. 2015 Jan 9;6:5951. doi: 10.1038/ncomms6951. PubMed 25575350.
Backbone
  Vector backbone: pCMV5-HA
  Backbone size w/o insert (bp): 4699
  Total vector size (bp): 5708
  Vector type: Mammalian Expression
Growth in bacteria
  Bacterial resistance: Ampicillin, 100 μg/mL
  Growth temperature: 37°C
  Growth strain: DH5alpha
  Copy number: High Copy
Gene/Insert
  Gene/Insert name: Tropomodulin3 (alt name: U-Tmod)
  Species: M. musculus (mouse)
  Insert size (bp): 1059
  Entrez Gene: Tmod3 (a.k.a. U-Tmod, UTMOD)
  Promoter: CMV
  Tag / fusion protein: HA (N terminal on backbone)
  Cloning method: Restriction Enzyme; 5′ cloning site EcoRI (not destroyed); 3′ cloning site BamHI (not destroyed)
  Sequencing primers: 5′ GCAAATGGGCGGTAGGCG
Terms and licenses: Academic/Nonprofit Terms; Industry Terms: Not Available to Industry
Depositor comments: Tropomodulin3 cDNA was originally derived from a 3T3-L1 adipocyte cDNA library in the laboratory.
How to cite: pCMV5-HA-mTmod3-WT was a gift from Weiping Han (Addgene plasmid # 70752 ; http://n2t.net/addgene:70752 ; RRID:Addgene_70752)
