>Addgene plasmid #70752 | pCMV5-HA-mTmod3-WT | addgene partial sequence | sequence record 129451 | hGH-PA-R 5'-CCAGCTTGGTTCCCAATAGA-3'
ACTTGCCCCTTGCTCCATACCACCCCCCTCCACCCCATAATATTATAGAAGGACACCTAGTCAGACAAAA
TGATGCAACTTAATTTTATTAGGACAAGGCTGGTGGGCACTGGAGTGGCAACTTCCAGGGCCAGGAGAGG
CACTGGGGAGGGGTCACAGGGATGCCACCCGGGATCCCGTTACTGGTGGTCTCCTTCAATTCGCCTCTTG
CGCACTAAGTCATTGTTCTTCGTTATCGCGTTGGCTGCCCTGGTTCGGGGTCCCTGCTGCGTGAACTGAT
ATCCAAATTTAAGGATATTTGTATTTTCCTCAAGCATCTTGGCCATTTCTAATTCTACTGAGGTGCCCAA
CTGCTGTCTCTGATTGTCAATCTTGAGCTCCATCAGGGTCTCATTATCTCTCAAAGCATCAATCAGTGCT
AAAACCCCTGCGCCTGTGATGAAGTTGGACTCCATATTTAAGCTCTTCAAAGTTTTGTTCACTTTCAGCA
TATCTGCAAAAGCAACAGCCACGGGGTCATTGCTCCTGGTGGCCGCGAGACTGAAATGTTTCACATGCGT
GTTGGCTTCCAAAGTCTTTGCAAAATCTTTTAGAGTTGGAATTGGGATATTTTTTATATTATTCAAATTA
ACTTCAACAAGACGGGCATCGTTTTCCCTAATTCTCTTTAAACTCTCTTCAACGTTGGTTGGATTTGGTG
GCTCATCAAACACTGGAAGAATCTTTTCCCCTTTAACCACATTGGGAAAACGCTCTTGGTTGACACCGTT
ACTACTTCCCAGCACATCACAGAACGGTGTGTCTGCAATCAGATTGTGCATCCCAAGAATAGCTGCAAGG
TCGCACAGCTCTGTGTCTGA
