>Addgene plasmid #70752 | pCMV5-HA-mTmod3-WT | addgene partial sequence | sequence record 129452 | CMV-F 5'-CGCAAATGGGCGGTAGGCGTG-3'
GTGAACCGTCAGAATTGCCATGGCATACCCATACGACGTGCCAGACTACGCTGGAATTCAGATGGCACTG
CCGTTCCGGAAGGACTTGGGGGACTACAAGGACCTGGATGAGGACGAGCTCCTTGGCAAGCTGTCCGAAT
CAGAGCTGAAACAGCTGGAGACTGTCCTGGATGATCTTGACCCCGAGAATGCCCTTCTGCCTGCAGGGTT
TCGGCAGAAGAACCAGACATCAAAGTCTGCCACGGGACCCTTTGATAGAGAACGGCTCCTTTCTTACCTA
GAGAAGCAAGCATTGGAGCACAAAGACCGGGACGATTATGTGCCCTACACTGGAGAGAAGAAAGGGAAAA
TTTTTATCCCCAAACAGAAGCCAGCGCAGACTCTTACAGAAGAAACTATATCCCTCGACCCAGAGTTAGA
AGAAGCTTTGACAAGTGCTTCAGACACAGAGCTGTGCGACCTTGCAGCTATTCTTGGGATGCACAATCTG
ATTGCAGACACACCGTTCTGTGATGTGCTGGGAAGTAGTAACGGTGTCAACCAAGAGCGTTTTCCCAATG
TGGTTAAAGGGGAAAAGATTCTTCCAGTGTTTGATGAGCCACCAAATCCAACCAACGTTGAAGAGAGTTT
AAAGAGAATTAGGGAAAACGATGCCCGTCTTGTTGAAGTTAATTTGAATAATATAAAAAATATCCCAATT
CCAACTCTAAAAGATTTTGCAAAGACTTTGGAAGCCAACACGCATGTGAAACATTTCAGTCTCGCGGCCA
CCAGGAGCAATGACCCCGTGGCTGTTGCTTTTGCAGATATGCTGAAAGTGAACAAAACTTTGAAGAGCTT
AAATATGGAGTCCA
